>Addgene plasmid #99280 | AAV pCAG-FLEX-mScarlet-WPRE | addgene full sequence | sequence record 487711 | Addgene Long Read Sequencing Result
CCTGCAGGCAGCTGCGCGCTCGCTCGCTCACTGAGGCCGCCCGGGCGTCGGGCGACCTTTGGTCGCCCGG
CCTCAGTGAGCGAGCGAGCGCGCAGAGAGGGAGTGGCCAACTCCATCACTAGGGGTTCCTGCGGCCGCAC
GCGAAACAATTCTGCAGGAATCTAGTTATTAATAGTAATCAATTACGGGGTCATTAGTTCATAGCCCATA
TATGGAGTTCCGCGTTACATAACTTACGGTAAATGGCCCGCCTGGCTGACCGCCCAACGACCCCCGCCCA
TTGACGTCAATAATGACGTATGTTCCCATAGTAACGCCAATAGGGACTTTCCATTGACGTCAATGGGTGG
AGTATTTACGGTAAACTGCCCACTTGGCAGTACATCAAGTGTATCATATGCCAAGTACGCCCCCTATTGA
CGTCAATGACGGTAAATGGCCCGCCTGGCATTATGCCCAGTACATGACCTTATGGGACTTTCCTACTTGG
CAGTACATCTACGTATTAGTCATCGCTATTACCATGGTCGAGGTGAGCCCCACGTTCTGCTTCACTCTCC
CCATCTCCCCCCCCTCCCCACCCCCAATTTTGTATTTATTTATTTTTTAATTATTTTGTGCAGCGATGGG
GGCGGGGGGGGGGGGGGGGGCGCGCGCCAGGCGGGGCGGGGCGGGGCGAGGGGCGGGGCGGGGCGAGGCG
GAGAGGTGCGGCGGCAGCCAATCAGAGCGGCGCGCTCCGAAAGTTTCCTTTTATGGCGAGGCGGCGGCGG
CGGCGGCCCTATAAAAAGCGAAGCGCGCGGCGGGCGGGAGTCGCTGCGCGCTGCCTTCGCCCCGTGCCCC
GCTCCGCCGCCGCCTCGCGCCGCCCGCCCCGGCTCTGACTGACCGCGTTACTCCCACAGGTGAGCGGGCG
GGACGGCCCTTCTCCTCCGGGCTGTAATTAGCGCTTGGTTTAATGACGGCTTGTTTCTTTTCTGTGGCTG
CGTGAAAGCCTTGAGGGGCTCCGGGAGGGCCCTTTGTGCGGGGGGAGCGGCTCGGGGGGTGCGTGCGTGT
GTGTGTGCGTGGGGAGCGCCGCGTGCGGCTCCGCGCTGCCCGGCGGCTGTGAGCGCTGCGGGCGCGGCGC
GGGGCTTTGTGCGCTCCGCAGTGTGCGCGAGGGGAGCGCGGCCGGGGGCGGTGCCCCGCGGTGCGGGGGG
GGCTGCGAGGGGAACAAAGGCTGCGTGCGGGGTGTGTGCGTGGGGGGGTGAGCAGGGGGTGTGGGCGCGT
CGGTCGGGCTGCAACCCCCCCTGCACCCCCCTCCCCGAGTTGCTGAGCACGGCCCGGCTTCGGGTGCGGG
GCTCCGTACGGGGCGTGGCGCGGGGCTCGCCGTGCCGGGCGGGGGGTGGCGGCAGGTGGGGGTGCCGGGC
GGGGCGGGGCCGCCTCGGGCCGGGGAGGGCTCGGGGGAGGGGCGCGGCGGCCCCCGGAGCGCCGGCGGCT
GTCGAGGCGCGGCGAGCCGCAGCCATTGCCTTTTATGGTAATCGTGCGAGAGGGCGCAGGGACTTCCTTT
GTCCCAAATCTGTGCGGAGCCGAAATCTGGGAGGCGCCGCCGCACCCCCTCTAGCGGGCGCGGGGCGAAG
CGGTGCGGCGCCGGCAGGAAGGAAATGGGCGGGGAGGGCCTTCGTGCGTCGCCGCGCCGCCGTCCCCTTC
TCCCTCTCCAGCCTCGGGGCTGTCCGCGGGGGGACGGCTGCCTTCGGGGGGGACGGGGCAGGGCGGGGTT
CGGCTTCTGGCGTGTGACCGGCGGCTCTAGAGCCTCTGCTAACCATGTTCATGCCTTCTTCTTTTTCCTA
CAGCTCCTGGGCAACGTGCTGGTTATTGTGCTGTCTCATCATTTTGGCAAAGAATTGATTTGATACCGCG
GGCCCCGCGTGGACGGTACCCTTCAGGTCGACGTCGATAACTTCGTATAGCATACATTATACGAAGTTAT
CCGAATCGCAATAACTTCGTATAGGATACTTTATACGAAGTTATTTGGCGCGCCTGACTTGTACAGCTCG
TCCATGCCGCCGGTGGAGTGGCGGCCCTCGGAGCGTTCGTACTGTTCCACCACGGTGTAGTCCTCGTTGT
GGGAGGTGATGTCCAACTTGCGGTCGACGTTGTAGGCGCCGGGCATCTGCACGGGCTTCTTGGCCTTGTA
GGTGGTCTTGAAGTCCGCCAGGTAGCGGCCGCCGTCCTTCAGGCGCAGGGCCATCTTAATGTCGCCCTTC
AGCACGCCGTCCTCGGGGTACAACCGCTCGGTGGACGCTTCCCAGCCCATTGTCTTCTTCTGCATTACGG
GGCCGTCAGGAGGGAAGTTGGTGCCGCGGAGCTTCACCTTGTAGATCAGGGTGCCGTCCTCCAGGGAGGT
GTCCTGGGTCACGGTCACGGCGCCGCCGTCCTCGAAGTTCATCACGCGCTCCCACTTGAAGCCCTCGGGG
AAGGACTGCTTATAGTAGTCGGGGATGTCGGCGGGGTGCTTGGTGAAGGCCCTGGAGCCGTACATGAACT
GAGGGGACAGGATGTCCCAGGAGAAGGGCAGGGGGCCACCCTTGGTCACCTTCAGCTTGGCGGTCTGGGT
GCCCTCGTAGGGGCGGCCCTCGCCCTCGCCCTCGATCTCGAACTCGTGGCCGTTCATGGAGCCCTCCATG
TGCACCTTGAACCGCATGAACTCCTTGATCACTGCCTCGCCCTTGCTCACCATGCCACCGGCCGGCCTTG
ATAACTTCGTATAATGTATGCTATACGAAGTTATCCGAATCGCAATAACTTCGTATAAAGTATCCTATAC
GAAGTTATCGAAGATCATCAAGCTTATCGATAATCAACCTCTGGATTACAAAATTTGTGAAAGATTGACT
GGTATTCTTAACTATGTTGCTCCTTTTACGCTATGTGGATACGCTGCTTTAATGCCTTTGTATCATGCTA
TTGCTTCCCGTATGGCTTTCATTTTCTCCTCCTTGTATAAATCCTGGTTGCTGTCTCTTTATGAGGAGTT
GTGGCCCGTTGTCAGGCAACGTGGCGTGGTGTGCACTGTGTTTGCTGACGCAACCCCCACTGGTTGGGGC
ATTGCCACCACCTGTCAGCTCCTTTCCGGGACTTTCGCTTTCCCCCTCCCTATTGCCACGGCGGAACTCA
TCGCCGCCTGCCTTGCCCGCTGCTGGACAGGGGCTCGGCTGTTGGGCACTGACAATTCCGTGGTGTTGTC
GGGGAAATCATCGTCCTTTCCTTGGCTGCTCGCCTATGTTGCCACCTGGATTCTGCGCGGGACGTCCTTC
TGCTACGTCCCTTCGGCCCTCAATCCAGCGGACCTTCCTTCCCGCGGCCTGCTGCCGGCTCTGCGGCCTC
TTCCGCGTCTTCGCCTTCGCCCTCAGACGAGTCGGATCTCCCTTTGGGCCGCCTCCCCGCATCGATACCG
AGCGCTGCTCGAGAGATCGATCTGCCTCGACTGTGCCTTCTAGTTGCCAGCCATCTGTTGTTTGCCCCTC
CCCCGTGCCTTCCTTGACCCTGGAAGGTGCCACTCCCACTGTCCTTTCCTAATAAAATGAGGAAATTGCA
TCGCATTGTCTGAGTAGGTGTCATTCTATTCTGGGGGGTGGGGTGGGGCAGGACAGCAAGGGGGAGGATT
GGGAAGACAATAGCAGGCATGCTGGGGACACGTGCGGACCGAGCGGCCGCAGGAACCCCTAGTGATGGAG
TTGGCCACTCCCTCTCTGCGCGCTCGCTCGCTCACTGAGGCCGGGCGACCAAAGGTCGCCCGACGCCCGG
GCTTTGCCCGGGCGGCCTCAGTGAGCGAGCGAGCGCGCAGCTGCCTGCAGGGGCGCCTGATGCGGTATTT
TCTCCTTACGCATCTGTGCGGTATTTCACACCGCATA
[95 nt withheld, positions 3888-3982]
T
[46 nt withheld, positions 3984-4029]
C
[141 nt withheld, positions 4031-4171]
CCTTTGACGTTGGAGTCCACGTTCTTT
[37 nt withheld, positions 4199-4235]
ACTCTATCTCGGGCTATTCTTTTGATTTATAAGGGATTTTGCCGATTTCGGTCTATTGGTTAAAAAATGA
GCTGATTTAACAAAAATTTAACGCGAATTTTAACAAAATATTAACGTTTACAATTTTATGGTGCACTCTC
AGTACAATCTGCTCTGATGCCGCATAGTTAAGCCAGCCCCGACACCCGCCAACACCCGCTGACGCGCCCT
GACGGGCTTGTCTGCTCCCGGCATCCGCTTACAGACAAGCTGTGACCGTCTCCGGGAGCTGCATGTGTCA
GAGGTTTTCACCGTCATCACCGAAACGCGCGAGACGAAAGGGCCTCGTGATACGCCTATTTTTATAGGTT
AATGTCATGATAATAATGGTTTCTTAGACGTCAGGTGGCACTTTTCGGGGAAATGTGCGCGGAACCCCTA
TTTGTTTATTTTTCTAAATACATTCAAATATGTATCCGCTCATGAGACAATAACCCTGATAAATGCTTCA
ATAATATTGAAAAAGGAAGAGTATGAGTATTCAACATTTCCGTGTCGCCCTTATTCCCTTTTTTGCGGCA
TTTTGCCTTCCTGTTTTTGCTCACCCAGAAACGCTGGTGAAAGTAAAAGATGCTGAAGATCAGTTGGGTG
CACGAGTGGGTTACATCGAACTGGATCTCAACAGCGGTAAGATCCTTGAGAGTTTTCGCCCCGAAGAACG
TTTTCCAATGATGAGCACTTTTAAAGTTCTGCTATGTGGCGCGGTATTATCCCGTATTGACGCCGGGCAA
GAGCAACTCGGTCGCCGCATACACTATTCTCAGAATGACTTGGTTGAGTACTCACCAGTCACAGAAAAGC
ATCTTACGGATGGCATGACAGTAAGAGAATTATGCAGTGCTGCCATAACCATGAGTGATAACACTGCGGC
CAACTTACTTCTGACAACGATCGGAGGACCGAAGGAGCTAACCGCTTTTTTGCACAACATGGGGGATCAT
GTAACTCGCCTTGATCGTTGGGAACCGGAGCTGAATGAAGCCATACCAAACGACGAGCGTGACACCACGA
TGCCTGTAGCAATGGCAACAACGTTGCGCAAACTATTAACTGGCGAACTACTTACTCTAGCTTCCCGGCA
ACAATTAATAGACTGGATGGAGGCGGATAAAGTTGCAGGACCACTTCTGCGCTCGGCCCTTCCGGCTGGC
TGGTTTATTGCTGATAAATCTGGAGCCGGTGAGCGTGGGTCTCGCGGTATCATTGCAGCACTGGGGCCAG
ATGGTAAGCCCTCCCGTATCGTAGTTATCTACACGACGGGGAGTCAGGCAACTATGGATGAACGAAATAG
ACAGATCGCTGAGATAGGTGCCTCACTGATTAAGCATTGGTAACTGTCAGACCAAGTTTACTCATATATA
CTTTAGATTGATTTAAAACTTCATTTTTAATTTAAAAGGATCTAGGTGAAGATCCTTTTTGATAATCTCA
TGACCAAAATCCCTTAACGTGAGTTTTCGTTCCACTGAGCGTCAGACCCCGTAGAAAAGATCAAAGGATC
TTCTTGAGATCCTTTTTTTCTGCGCGTAATCTGCTGCTTGCAAACAAAAAAACCACCGCTACCAGCGGTG
GTTTGTTTGCCGGATCAAGAGCTACCAACTCTTTTTCCGAAGGTAACTGGCTTCAGCAGAGCGCAGATAC
CAAATACTGTTCTTCTAGTGTAGCCGTAGTTAGGCCACCACTTCAAGAACTCTGTAGCACCGCCTACATA
CCTCGCTCTGCTAATCCTGTTACCAGTGGCTGCTGCCAGTGGCGATAAGTCGTGTCTTACCGGGTTGGAC
TCAAGACGATAGTTACCGGATAAGGCGCAGCGGTCGGGCTGAACGGGGGGTTCGTGCACACAGCCCAGCT
TGGAGCGAACGACCTACACCGAACTGAGATACCTACAGCGTGAGCTATGAGAAAGCGCCACGCTTCCCGA
AGGGAGAAAGGCGGACAGGTATCCGGTAAGCGGCAGGGTCGGAACAGGAGAGCGCACGAGGGAGCTTCCA
GGGGGAAACGCCTGGTATCTTTATAGTCCTGTCGGGTTTCGCCACCTCTGACTTGAGCGTCGATTTTTGT
GATGCTCGTCAGGGGGGCGGAGCCTATGGAAAAACGCCAGCAACGCGGCCTTTTTACGGTTCCTGGCCTT
TTGCTGGCCTTTTGCTCACATGT
Features (pLannotate 1.2.2; 20 found; start..end, strand, type, name):
     12..39      +  repeat_region  AAV2 ITR (fragment): inverted terminal repeat of adeno-associated virus serotype 2 inverted
     68..95      +  repeat_region  AAV2 ITR (fragment): inverted terminal repeat of adeno-associated virus serotype 2 inverted
    223..526     +  enhancer       CMV enhancer: human cytomegalovirus immediate early enhancer
    528..806     +  promoter       chicken β-actin promoter: No description available
    807..1823    +  intron         chimeric intron: chimera between introns from chicken β-actin and rabbit β-globin
   1927..1960    +  protein_bind   loxP: Cre-mediated recombination occurs in the 8-bp core sequence (GCATACAT). Cre recombinase
   1971..2004    +  protein_bind   lox2272: Cre-mediated recombination occurs in the 8-bp core sequence (GGATACTT). lox2272 sites are compatible with each other, but incompatible with loxP or loxN sites (Lee and Saito, 1988). Cre recombinase
   2018..2713    -  CDS            mScarlet: mScarlet is a basic (constitutively fluorescent) red fluorescent protein published in 2016, derived from synthetic construct. It has moderate acid sensitivity.
   2731..2764    -  protein_bind   loxP: Cre-mediated recombination occurs in the 8-bp core sequence (GCATACAT). Cre recombinase
   2775..2808    -  protein_bind   lox2272: Cre-mediated recombination occurs in the 8-bp core sequence (GGATACTT). lox2272 sites are compatible with each other, but incompatible with loxP or loxN sites (Lee and Saito, 1988). Cre recombinase
   2832..3420    +  misc_feature   WPRE: woodchuck hepatitis virus posttranscriptional regulatory element
   3461..3668    +  polyA_signal   bGH poly(A) signal: bovine growth hormone polyadenylation signal
   3691..3831    +  repeat_region  AAV2 ITR: inverted terminal repeat of adeno-associated virus serotype 2 inverted
   3836..3887    -  misc_feature   bom (fragment): basis of mobility region from pBR322
   3906..4361    +  rep_origin     f1 ori (sequence partly withheld): f1 bacteriophage origin of replication; arrow indicates direction of (+) strand synthesis
   4362..4411    -  misc_feature   bom (fragment): basis of mobility region from pBR322
   4513..4548    -  CDS            rop (fragment): Rop protein, which maintains plasmids at low copy number; rop
   4643..4747    +  promoter       AmpR promoter: bla
   4748..5608    +  CDS            AmpR: β-lactamase; bla; confers resistance to ampicillin, carbenicillin, and related antibiotics
   5779..6367    +  rep_origin     ori: high-copy-number ColE1/pMB1/pBR322/pUC origin of replication
