[The description below was written by a language model from this plasmid's Addgene catalogue record and pLannotate feature annotations shown in this document.]
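Description:
AAV pCAG-FLEX-mScarlet-WPRE is an adeno-associated virus transfer plasmid for Cre-dependent expression of the monomeric red fluorescent protein mScarlet. It was derived from an existing pCAG-FLEX-tdTomato-WPRE backbone by swapping a reverse-complemented, de novo synthesized mScarlet fragment (about 0.7 kb) in place of tdTomato between AscI and FseI sites. The plasmid is about 6.4 kb and is maintained in E. coli through a high-copy ColE1/pUC-type origin with ampicillin selection (AmpR under its own promoter). An f1 origin and remnants of pBR322 bom and rop sequences are also present in the backbone.

The expression cassette lies between AAV2 inverted terminal repeats, which provide the signals for replication and packaging of the intervening DNA into virions. The depositor gives the packaged length as roughly 3.8 kb. The left ITR is annotated only as short fragments in the long-read sequence, while the right ITR is annotated in full. Transcription is driven by the CAG promoter, made up of the CMV enhancer, chicken β-actin promoter and chimeric intron. Downstream, the mScarlet coding sequence sits in antisense orientation, flanked on each side by a loxP and a lox2272 site, with the two pairs facing each other (a FLEX or DIO switch). Without Cre no functional transcript is made. Cre recombination between compatible sites inverts the cassette and then excises one site of each pair, locking mScarlet in the sense orientation. A WPRE enhances transcript stability and expression, and a bovine growth hormone polyadenylation signal terminates the message.

The depositor notes that the stop codon lies 24 bp beyond the gene, adding eight residues that are not expected to affect function. That comment names mRuby3 rather than mScarlet. The construct is used to produce AAV that labels Cre-expressing cells with red fluorescence.
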