Addgene plasmid #99280: AAV pCAG-FLEX-mScarlet-WPRE
Purpose: Can be used to generate AAV virus that will express mScarlet in the presence of Cre
Depositing lab: Rylan Larsen. Depositing organization: Allen Institute.
Backbone
  Vector backbone: AAV pCAG-FLEX-tdTomato-WPRE (Addgene #51503)
  Backbone manufacturer: Hongkui Zeng/Allen Institute For Brain Science
  Backbone size w/o insert (bp): 5719
  Total vector size (bp): 6440
  Modifications to backbone: A fragment containing reverse-complemented mScarlet was swapped into replace tdTomato. Total AAV packaging size (including ITRs and DNA in between) is 3843 bp.
  Vector type: AAV, Cre/Lox
Growth in bacteria
  Bacterial resistance: Ampicillin, 100 μg/mL
  Growth temperature: 37°C
  Growth strain: NEB Stable
  Copy number: Unknown
Gene/Insert
  Gene/Insert name: mScarlet (alt names: monomeric Scarlet; mScarlet red fluorescent protein)
  Species: Synthetic
  Insert size (bp): 696
  Cloning method: Restriction Enzyme; 5′ cloning site AscI (not destroyed); 3′ cloning site FseI (not destroyed)
  Sequencing primers: 5′ gcaacgtgctggttattgtg; 3′ TAGAAGGCACAGTCGAGG
Resource information
  A portion of this plasmid was derived from a plasmid made by: mScarlet was synthesized de novo based on sequences published by Theodorus W J Gadella Jr's laboratory (Bindels et al, 2017, Nature Methods, PMID:27869816)
Terms and licenses: Academic/Nonprofit Terms; Industry Terms: Not Available to Industry
Depositor comments: The stop codon for mRuby3 ends 24 bp downstream of the gene, adding an additional 8 amino acids to the protein. However, this is not expected to impact the function of the protein.
How to cite: AAV pCAG-FLEX-mScarlet-WPRE was a gift from Rylan Larsen (Addgene plasmid # 99280 ; http://n2t.net/addgene:99280 ; RRID:Addgene_99280)
